>Addgene plasmid #235204 | pCMV-SOD2 MTS-3xHA-TALE array-Nt.BspD6I(C)-P2A-EGFP-UTR | addgene full sequence | sequence record 479364 | Addgene NGS Result
ATATGCCAAGTACGCCCCCTATTGACGTCAATGACGGTAAATGGCCCGCCTGGCATTATGCCCAGTACAT
GACCTTATGGGACTTTCCTACTTGGCAGTACATCTACGTATTAGTCATCGCTATTACCATGGTGATGCGG
TTTTGGCAGTACATCAATGGGCGTGGATAGCGGTTTGACTCACGGGGATTTCCAAGTCTCCACCCCATTG
ACGTCAATGGGAGTTTGTTTTGGCACCAAAATCAACGGGACTTTCCAAAATGTCGTAACAACTCCGCCCC
ATTGACGCAAATGGGCGGTAGGCGTGTACGGTGGGAGGTCTATATAAGCAGAGCTGGTTTAGTGAACCGT
CAGATCCGCTAGAGATCCGCGGCCGCTAATACGACTCACTATAGGGAGACCCAAGCTGGCTAGCACCGCC
GCCACCATGGCCCTGTCCCGTGCGGTTTGTGGCACCTCCCGTCAACTGGCTCCGGTTCTGGGTTATCTGG
GTTCCCGTCAAAAACACTCCCTGCCGGACTACCCGTATGATGTTCCGGATTACGCTGGCTACCCATACGA
CGTCCCAGACTACGCTGGCTACCCATACGACGTCCCAGACTACGCTATGGACATCGCGGACCTCAGGACG
CTGGGCTACAGCCAGCAACAGCAAGAGAAGATCAAGCCCAAAGTAAGGAGCACCGTGGCCCAGCACCACG
AGGCCCTGGTGGGTCACGGCTTCACCCACGCGCATATCGTTGCTCTGAGCCAACATCCCGCAGCTCTGGG
TACCGTTGCGGTGAAGTATCAGGACATGATCGCGGCACTGCCTGAAGCTACACACGAAGCCATAGTGGGC
GTTGGCAAGCAGTGGAGCGGTGCCAGAGCGCTTGAGGCACTGTTGACGGTGGCTGGCGAGCTGAGGGGAC
CGCCACTGCAACTGGACACCGGCCAACTGCTGAAGATCGCCAAGAGGGGAGGCGTGACGGCGGTGGAGGC
CGTGCATGCCTGGAGGAACGCACTGACCGGCGCGCCCCTGAACAGAGACGCTGGCGTCTCTAGCATCGTG
GCCCAGCTGAGCAGACCCGACCCTGCCCTCGCCGCTCTGACCAACGACCACCTGGTGGCCCTGGCTTGCC
TCGGGGGCAGGCCAGCTCTTGACGCCGTGAAGAAGGGCCTTGGTGGATCCCGGCAGCTGGAGGAGGTGAT
TGATCTGCTGGAGGTGTACCATGAGAAGAAGAACGTGATCGAGGAGAAGATCAAGGCCCGGTTTATCGCC
AACAAGAACACCGTGTTCGAGTGGCTGACATGGAACGGCTTCATTATTCTGGGCAATGCCCTCGAGTACA
AGAATAATTTCGTGATCGATGAAGAGCTGCAGCCCGTGACACACGCTGCCGGCAACCAGCCTGATATGGA
GATTATCTACGAGGACTTTATTGTGCTGGGCGAAGTGACCACATCAAAGGGGGCCACACAGTTTAAGATG
GAGTCTGAGCCAGTCACTCGCCACTACCTGAACAAAAAGAAGGAGCTGGAAAAACAGGGCGTGGAGAAGG
AACTGTATTGCCTGTTCATCGCCCCTGAAATCAACAAAAACACCTTTGAGGAGTTTATGAAGTACAACAT
CGTGCAGAACACCAGGATCATCCCTCTGTCTCTGAAGCAGTTCAACATGCTGCTGATGGTGCAGAAGAAG
CTGATCGAAAAAGGCCGCAGACTGTCCAGCTACGACATTAAGAACCTGATGGTGAGCCTGTACCGGACCA
CAATCGAGTGCGAAAGAAAGTACACCCAGATTAAAGCCGGCCTGGAGGAAACCCTGAATAACTGGGTGGT
GGACAAGGAGGTGAGATTTGGAAGCGGAGCTACTAACTTCAGCCTGCTGAAGCAGGCTGGAGATGTGGAG
GAGAACCCTGGACCTATGGTGAGCAAGGGCGAGGAGCTGTTCACCGGGGTGGTGCCCATCCTGGTCGAGC
TGGACGGCGACGTAAACGGCCACAAGTTCAGCGTGTCCGGCGAGGGCGAGGGCGATGCCACCTACGGCAA
GCTGACCCTGAAGTTCATCTGCACCACCGGCAAGCTGCCCGTGCCCTGGCCCACCCTCGTGACCACCCTG
ACCTATGGAGTGCAGTGCTTCAGCCGCTACCCCGACCACATGAAGCAGCACGACTTCTTCAAGTCCGCCA
TGCCCGAAGGCTACGTCCAGGAGCGCACCATCTTCTTCAAGGACGACGGCAACTACAAGACCCGCGCCGA
GGTGAAGTTCGAGGGCGACACCCTGGTGAACCGCATCGAGCTGAAGGGCATCGACTTCAAGGAGGACGGC
AACATCCTGGGGCACAAGCTGGAGTACAACTACAACAGCCACAACGTCTATATCATGGCCGACAAGCAGA
AGAACGGCATCAAGGTGAACTTCAAGATCCGCCACAACATCGAGGACGGCAGCGTGCAGCTCGCCGACCA
CTACCAGCAGAACACCCCCATCGGCGACGGCCCCGTGCTGCTGCCCGACAACCACTACCTGAGCACCCAG
TCCGCCCTGAGCAAAGACCCCAACGAGAAGCGCGATCACATGGTCCTGCTGGAGTTCGTGACCGCCGCCG
GGATCACTCTCGGCATGGACGAGCTGTACAAGTAGTCTAGAACCACGATCGTTATGCTGATCATACCCTA
ATGATCCCAGCAAGATAATGTCCTGTCTTCTAAGATGTGCATCAAGCCTGGTACATACTGAAAACCCTAT
AAGGTCCTGGATAATTTTTGTTTGATTATTCATTGAAGAAACATTTATTTTCCAATTGTGTGAAGTTTTT
GACTGTTAATAAAAGAATCTGTCAACCATCAAAACCGGTGTTTAAACGAAGACAATAGCAGGCATGCTGG
GGATGCGGTGGGCTCTATGGCTTCTGAGGCGGAAAGAACCAGCTGGGGCTCGATACCGTCGACCTCTAGC
TAGAGCTTGGCGTAATCATGGTCATAGCTGTTTCCTGTGTGAAATTGTTATCCGCTCACAATTCCACACA
ACATACGAGCCGGAAGCATAAAGTGTAAAGCCTAGGGTGCCTAATGAGTGAGCTAACTCACATTAATTGC
GTTGCGCTCACTGCCCGCTTTCCAGTCGGGAAACCTGTCGTGCCAGCTGCATTAATGAATCGGCCAACGC
GCGGGGAGAGGCGGTTTGCGTATTGGGCGCTCTTCCGCTTCCTCGCTCACTGACTCGCTGCGCTCGGTCG
TTCGGCTGCGGCGAGCGGTATCAGCTCACTCAAAGGCGGTAATACGGTTATCCACAGAATCAGGGGATAA
CGCAGGAAAGAACATGTGAGCAAAAGGCCAGCAAAAGGCCAGGAACCGTAAAAAGGCCGCGTTGCTGGCG
TTTTTCCATAGGCTCCGCCCCCCTGACGAGCATCACAAAAATCGACGCTCAAGTCAGAGGTGGCGAAACC
CGACAGGACTATAAAGATACCAGGCGTTTCCCCCTGGAAGCTCCCTCGTGCGCTCTCCTGTTCCGACCCT
GCCGCTTACCGGATACCTGTCCGCCTTTCTCCCTTCGGGAAGCGTGGCGCTTTCTCATAGCTCACGCTGT
AGGTATCTCAGTTCGGTGTAGGTCGTTCGCTCCAAGCTGGGCTGTGTGCACGAACCCCCCGTTCAGCCCG
ACCGCTGCGCCTTATCCGGTAACTATCGTCTTGAGTCCAACCCGGTAAGACACGACTTATCGCCACTGGC
AGCAGCCACTGGTAACAGGATTAGCAGAGCGAGGTATGTAGGCGGTGCTACAGAGTTCTTGAAGTGGTGG
CCTAACTACGGCTACACTAGAAGAACAGTATTTGGTATCTGCGCTCTGCTGAAGCCAGTTACCTTCGGAA
AAAGAGTTGGTAGCTCTTGATCCGGCAAACAAACCACCGCTGGTAGCGGTGGTTTTTTTGTTTGCAAGCA
GCAGATTACGCGCAGAAAAAAAGGATCTCAAGAAGATCCTTTGATCTTTTCTACGGGGTCTGACGCTCAG
TGGAACGAAAACTCACGTTAAGGGATTTTGGTCATGAGATTATCAAAAAGGATCTTCACCTAGATCCTTT
TAAATTAAAAATGAAGTTTTAAATCAATCTAAAGTATATATGAGTAAACTTGGTCTGACAGTTACCAATG
CTTAATCAGTGAGGCACCTATCTCAGCGATCTGTCTATTTCGTTCATCCATAGTTGCCTGACTCCCCGTC
GTGTAGATAACTACGATACGGGAGGGCTTACCATCTGGCCCCAGTGCTGCAATGATACCGCGAGACCCAC
GCTCACCGGCTCCAGATTTATCAGCAATAAACCAGCCAGCCGGAAGGGCCGAGCGCAGAAGTGGTCCTGC
AACTTTATCCGCCTCCATCCAGTCTATTAATTGTTGCCGGGAAGCTAGAGTAAGTAGTTCGCCAGTTAAT
AGTTTGCGCAACGTTGTTGCCATTGCTACAGGCATCGTGGTGTCACGCTCGTCGTTTGGTATGGCTTCAT
TCAGCTCCGGTTCCCAACGATCAAGGCGAGTTACATGATCCCCCATGTTGTGCAAAAAAGCGGTTAGCTC
CTTCGGTCCTCCGATCGTTGTCAGAAGTAAGTTGGCCGCAGTGTTATCACTCATGGTTATGGCAGCACTG
CATAATTCTCTTACTGTCATGCCATCCGTAAGATGCTTTTCTGTGACTGGTGAGTACTCAACCAAGTCAT
TCTGAGAATAGTGTATGCGGCGACCGAGTTGCTCTTGCCCGGCGTCAATACGGGATAATACCGCGCCACA
TAGCAGAACTTTAAAAGTGCTCATCATTGGAAAACGTTCTTCGGGGCGAAAACTCTCAAGGATCTTACCG
CTGTTGAGATCCAGTTCGATGTAACCCACTCGTGCACCCAACTGATCTTCAGCATCTTTTACTTTCACCA
GCGTTTCTGGGTGAGCAAAAACAGGAAGGCAAAATGCCGCAAAAAAGGGAATAAGGGCGACACGGAAATG
TTGAATACTCATACTCTTCCTTTTTCAATATTATTGAAGCATTTATCAGGGTTATTGTCTCATGAGCGGA
TACATATTTGAATGTATTTAGAAAAATAAACAAATAGGGGTTCCGCGCACATTTCCCCGAAAAGTGCCAC
CTGACGTCGACGGATCGGGAGATCGATCTCCCGATCCCCTAGGGTCGACTCTCAGTACAATCTGCTCTGA
TGCCGCATAGTTAAGCCAGTATCTGCTCCCTGCTTGTGTGTTGGAGGTCGCTGAGTAGTGCGCGAGCAAA
ATTTAAGCTACAACAAGGCAAGGCTTGACCGACAATTGCATGAAGAATCTGCTTAGGGTTAGGCGTTTTG
CGCTGCTTCGCGATGTACGGGCCAGATATACGCGTTGACATTGATTATTGACTAGTTATTAATAGTAATC
AATTACGGGGTCATTAGTTCATAGCCCATATATGGAGTTCCGCGTTACATAACTTACGGTAAATGGCCCG
CCTGGCTGACCGCCCAACGACCCCCGCCCATTGACGTCAATAATGACGTATGTTCCCATAGTAACGCCAA
TAGGGACTTTCCATTGACGTCAATGGGTGGAGTATTTACGGTAAACTGCCCACTTGGCAGTACATCAAGT
GTATC
Features (pLannotate 1.2.2; 17 found; start..end, strand, type, name):
    132..335     +  promoter       CMV promoter: human cytomegalovirus (CMV) immediate early promoter
    377..395     +  promoter       T7 promoter: promoter for bacteriophage T7 RNA polymerase
    433..531     +  CDS            SOD2 (fragment): SODM_HUMAN - Experimental evidence at protein level: Swiss-Prot protein existence level 1. Destroys superoxide anion radicals which are normally produced within the cells and which are toxic to biological systems. From Homo sapiens (Human).
    619..1155    +  CDS            avrXa10 (fragment): AVX10_XANOO - Experimental evidence at protein level: Swiss-Prot protein existence level 1. Avirulence protein. Induces the hypersensitive response (HR)in rice plants carrying the resistance gene Xa10. Activity depends on the presence of the core repeat domains; replacement with repeat domains from other proteins (AvrBs3 of X.euvesicatoria (AC P14727) or AvrXa7 of this organism) does not elicit the HR. Probably acts as a transcription factor in its host plant (rice) to induce plant resistance or disease. From Xanthomonas oryzae pv. oryzae.
   1906..2622    +  CDS            EGFP: EGFP is a basic (constitutively fluorescent) green fluorescent protein published in 1996, derived from Aequorea victoria. It is reported to be a rapidly-maturing weak dimer with moderate acid sensitivity.
   2848..2890    +  polyA_signal   bGH poly(A) signal (fragment): bovine growth hormone polyadenylation signal
   2894..2915    +  promoter       SV40 promoter (fragment): SV40 enhancer and early promoter
   2920..2936    +  misc_feature   MCS (fragment): pBluescript multiple cloning site
   2985..3001    -  protein_bind   lac operator: The lac repressor binds to the lac operator to inhibit transcription in E. coli. This inhibition can be relieved by adding lactose or isopropyl-β-D-thiogalactopyranoside (IPTG). lac repressor encoded by lacI
   3009..3039    -  promoter       lac promoter: promoter for the E. coli lac operon
   3054..3075    -  protein_bind   CAP binding site: CAP binding activates transcription in the presence of cAMP. E. coli catabolite activator protein
   3088..3180    -  CDS            lacI (fragment): lac repressor; lacI; The lac repressor binds to the lac operator to inhibit transcription in E. coli. This inhibition can be relieved by adding lactose or isopropyl-β-D-thiogalactopyranoside (IPTG).
   3363..3951    -  rep_origin     ori: high-copy-number ColE1/pMB1/pBR322/pUC origin of replication
   4122..4982    -  CDS            AmpR: β-lactamase; bla; confers resistance to ampicillin, carbenicillin, and related antibiotics
   4983..5087    -  promoter       AmpR promoter: bla
   5158..5202    -  misc_feature   bom (fragment): basis of mobility region from pBR322
   5357..131     +  enhancer       CMV enhancer (across the origin): human cytomegalovirus immediate early enhancer
