[The description below was written by a language model from this plasmid's Addgene catalogue record and pLannotate feature annotations shown in this document.]
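Description:
pCMV-SOD2 MTS-3xHA-TALE array-Nt.BspD6I(C)-P2A-EGFP-UTR is a 5.6 kb mammalian expression plasmid built on a pCMV backbone. It is maintained in E. coli at high copy through a ColE1/pUC-type origin and selected with ampicillin via the β-lactamase gene. No mammalian selection marker is annotated, which fits transient transfection. Remnants of lac regulatory sequence, a bom fragment and short SV40 promoter and MCS fragments are backbone leftovers with no evident role in expression.

The payload is a single open reading frame driven by the CMV enhancer and immediate-early promoter, with a T7 promoter just upstream of the coding region that could support in vitro transcription. The frame opens with a fragment of human SOD2, corresponding to the mitochondrial targeting sequence that directs the fusion into the mitochondrial matrix. According to the construct name, this is followed by a 3xHA epitope tag for detection. Next comes TALE-derived sequence, annotated as an avrXa10 fragment of only about 540 nt. This suggests the plasmid may carry mainly the TALE scaffold rather than a full target-specific repeat array, although the record does not say so or name any DNA target. The name then indicates the C-terminal part of the nicking endonuclease Nt.BspD6I, which the automated annotation did not detect. A P2A self-cleaving peptide and EGFP follow, so transfected cells co-express a separate green fluorescent marker. A UTR element named in the title and a bGH polyadenylation signal fragment end the transcript.

The associated publication concerns optimised mitochondrial base editors (mitoBEs) for modelling mitochondrial diseases. The plasmid appears to supply the TALE-guided nickase component of that mitochondrial DNA editing system, with EGFP allowing identification or sorting of expressing cells.
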