Addgene plasmid #235204: pCMV-SOD2 MTS-3xHA-TALE array-Nt.BspD6I(C)-P2A-EGFP-UTR
Depositing lab: Wensheng Wei. Publication: Precise modelling of mitochondrial diseases using optimized mitoBEs. Zhang X, Zhang X, Ren J, Li J, Wei X, Yu Y, Yi Z, Wei W. Nature. 2025 Jan 22. doi: 10.1038/s41586-024-08469-8. PubMed 39843744.
Backbone
  Vector backbone: pCMV vector
  Vector type: Mammalian Expression
Growth in bacteria
  Bacterial resistance: Ampicillin, 100 μg/mL
  Growth temperature: 37°C
  Growth strain: DH5alpha
  Copy number: High Copy
Gene/Insert
  Gene/Insert name: SOD2 MTS-3xHA-TALE array-Nt.BspD6I(C)-P2A-EGFP-UTR
Terms and licenses: Academic/Nonprofit Terms; Industry Terms: Not Available to Industry
How to cite: pCMV-SOD2 MTS-3xHA-TALE array-Nt.BspD6I(C)-P2A-EGFP-UTR was a gift from Wensheng Wei (Addgene plasmid # 235204 ; http://n2t.net/addgene:235204 ; RRID:Addgene_235204)
